>Addgene plasmid #178251 | pLKO_C.NWS.V5_mCherry-NLS | addgene full sequence | sequence record 352996 | Addgene NGS Result
ACCTACACCGAACTGAGATACCTACAGCGTGAGCTATGAGAAAGCGCCACGCTTCCCGAAGGGAGAAAGG
CGGACAGGTATCCGGTAAGCGGCAGGGTCGGAACAGGAGAGCGCACGAGGGAGCTTCCAGGGGGAAACGC
CTGGTATCTTTATAGTCCTGTCGGGTTTCGCCACCTCTGACTTGAGCGTCGATTTTTGTGATGCTCGTCA
GGGGGGCGGAGCCTATGGAAAAACGCCAGCAACGCGGCCTTTTTACGGTTCCTGGCCTTTTGCTGGCCTT
TTGCTCACATGTTCTTTCCTGCGTTATCCCCTGATTCTGTGGATAACCGTATTACCGCCTTTGAGTGAGC
TGATACCGCTCGCCGCAGCCGAACGACCGAGCGCAGCGAGTCAGTGAGCGAGGAAGCGGAAGAGCGCCCA
ATACGCAAACCGCCTCTCCCCGCGCGTTGGCCGATTCATTAATGCAGCTGGCACGACAGGTTTCCCGACT
GGAAAGCGGGCAGTGAGCGCAACGCAATTAATGTGAGTTAGCTCACTCATTAGGCACCCCAGGCTTTACA
CTTTATGCTTCCGGCTCGTATGTTGTGTGGAATTGTGAGCGGATAACAATTTCACACAGGAAACAGCTAT
GACCATGATTACGCCAAGCGCGCAATTAACCCTCACTAAAGGGAACAAAAGCTGGAGCTGCAAGCTTAAT
GTAGTCTTATGCAATACTCTTGTAGTCTTGCAACATGGTAACGATGAGTTAGCAACATGCCTTACAAGGA
GAGAAAAAGCACCGTGCATGGCGATTGGTGGAAGTAAGGTGGTACGATCGTGCCTTATTAGGAAGGCAAC
AGACGGGTCTGACATGGATTGGACGAACCACTGAATTGCCGCATTGCAGAGATATTGTATTTAAGTGCCT
AGCTCGATACATAAACGGGTCTCTCTGGTTAGACCAGATCTGAGCCTGGGAGCTCTCTGGCTAACTAGGG
AACCCACTGCTTAAGCCTCAATAAAGCTTGCCTTGAGTGCTTCAAGTAGTGTGTGCCCGTCTGTTGTGTG
ACTCTGGTAACTAGAGATCCCTCAGACCCTTTTAGTCAGTGTGGAAAATCTCTAGCAGTGGCGCCCGAAC
AGGGACTTGAAAGCGAAAGGGAAACCAGAGGAGCTCTCTCGACGCAGGACTCGGCTTGCTGAAGCGCGCA
CGGCAAGAGGCGAGGGGCGGCGACTGGTGAGTACGCCAAAAATTTTGACTAGCGGAGGCTAGAAGGAGAG
AGATGGGTGCGAGAGCGTCAGTATTAAGCGGGGGAGAATTAGATCGCGATGGGAAAAAATTCGGTTAAGG
CCAGGGGGAAAGAAAAAATATAAATTAAAACATATAGTATGGGCAAGCAGGGAGCTAGAACGATTCGCAG
TTAATCCTGGCCTGTTAGAAACATCAGAAGGCTGTAGACAAATACTGGGACAGCTACAACCATCCCTTCA
GACAGGATCAGAAGAACTTAGATCATTATATAATACAGTAGCAACCCTCTATTGTGTGCATCAAAGGATA
GAGATAAAAGACACCAAGGAAGCTTTAGACAAGATAGAGGAAGAGCAAAACAAAAGTAAGACCACCGCAC
AGCAAGCGGCCGCTGATCTTCAGACCTGGAGGAGGAGATATGAGGGACAATTGGAGAAGTGAATTATATA
AATATAAAGTAGTAAAAATTGAACCATTAGGAGTAGCACCCACCAAGGCAAAGAGAAGAGTGGTGCAGAG
AGAAAAAAGAGCAGTGGGAATAGGAGCTTTGTTCCTTGGGTTCTTGGGAGCAGCAGGAAGCACTATGGGC
GCAGCGTCAATGACGCTGACGGTACAGGCCAGACAATTATTGTCTGGTATAGTGCAGCAGCAGAACAATT
TGCTGAGGGCTATTGAGGCGCAACAGCATCTGTTGCAACTCACAGTCTGGGGCATCAAGCAGCTCCAGGC
AAGAATCCTGGCTGTGGAAAGATACCTAAAGGATCAACAGCTCCTGGGGATTTGGGGTTGCTCTGGAAAA
CTCATTTGCACCACTGCTGTGCCTTGGAATGCTAGTTGGAGTAATAAATCTCTGGAACAGATTTGGAATC
ACACGACCTGGATGGAGTGGGACAGAGAAATTAACAATTACACAAGCTTAATACACTCCTTAATTGAAGA
ATCGCAAAACCAGCAAGAAAAGAATGAACAAGAATTATTGGAATTAGATAAATGGGCAAGTTTGTGGAAT
TGGTTTAACATAACAAATTGGCTGTGGTATATAAAATTATTCATAATGATAGTAGGAGGCTTGGTAGGTT
TAAGAATAGTTTTTGCTGTACTTTCTATAGTGAATAGAGTTAGGCAGGGATATTCACCATTATCGTTTCA
GACCCACCTCCCAACCCCGAGGGGACCCGACAGGCCCGAAGGAATAGAAGAAGAAGGTGGAGAGAGAGAC
AGAGACAGATCCATTCGATTAGTGAACGGATCTCGACGGTATCGATCACGAGACTAGTATCGAGCGGCCG
CCCCCTTCACCGAGGGCCTATTTCCCATGATTCCTTCATATTTGCATATACGATACAAGGCTGTTAGAGA
GATAATTGGAATTAATTTGACTGTAAACACAAAGATATTAGTACAAAATACGTGACGTAGAAAGTAATAA
TTTCTTGGGTAGTTTGCAGTTTTAAAATTATGTTTTAAAATGGACTATCATATGCTTACCGTAACTTGAA
AGTATTTCGATTTCTTGGCTTTATATATCTTGTGGAAAGGACGAAACACCGGGTCTTCGAGAAGACCTGT
TTTAGAGCTAGAAATAGCAAGTTAAAATAAGGCTAGTCCGTTATCAACTTGAAAAAGTGGCACCGAGTCG
GTGCTTTTTTTAATTCTCGACCTCGAGACAAATGGCAGTATTCATCCACAATTTTAAAAGAAAAGGGGGG
ATTGGGGGGTACAGTGCAGGGGAAAGAATAGTAGACATAATAGCAACAGACATACAAACTAAAGAATTAC
AAAAACAAATTACAAAAATTCAAAATTTTCGGGTTTATTACAGGGACAGCAGAGATCCACTTTGGCCGCG
GCTCGAGGCGATAAGCTTTGCAAAGATGGATAAAGTTTTAAACAGAGAGGAATCTTTGCAGCTAATGGAC
CTTCTAGGTCTTGAAAGGAGTGGGAATTGGCTCCGGTGCCCGTCAGTGGGCAGAGCGCACATCGCCCACA
GTCCCCGAGAAGTTGGGGGGAGGGGTCGGCAATTGAACCGGTGCCTAGAGAAGGTGGCGCGGGGTAAACT
GGGAAAGTGATGTCGTGTACTGGCTCCGCCTTTTTCCCGAGGGTGGGGGAGAACCGTATATAAGTGCAGT
AGTCGCCGTGAACGTTCTTTTTCGCAACGGGTTTGCCGCCAGAACACAGGTAAGTGCCGTGTGTGGTTCC
CGCGGGCCTGGCCTCTTTACGGGTTATGGCCCTTGCGTGCCTTGAATTACTTCCACCTGGCTGCAGTACG
TGATTCTTGATCCCGAGCTTCGGGTTGGAAGTGGGTGGGAGAGTTCGAGGCCTTGCGCTTAAGGAGCCCC
TTCGCCTCGTGCTTGAGTTGAGGCCTGGCCTGGGCGCTGGGGCCGCCGCGTGCGAATCTGGTGGCACCTT
CGCGCCTGTCTCGCTGCTTTCGATAAGTCTCTAGCCATTTAAAATTTTTGATGACCTGCTGCGACGCTTT
TTTTCTGGCAAGATAGTCTTGTAAATGCGGGCCAAGATCTGCACACTGGTATTTCGGTTTTTGGGGCCGC
GGGCGGCGACGGGGCCCGTGCGTCCCAGCGCACATGTTCGGCGAGGCGGGGCCTGCGAGCGCGGCCACCG
AGAATCGGACGGGGGTAGTCTCAAGCTGGCCGGCCTGCTCTGGTGCCTGGCCTCGCGCCGCCGTGTATCG
CCCCGCCCTGGGCGGCAAGGCTGGCCCGGTCGGCACCAGTTGCGTGAGCGGAAAGATGGCCGCTTCCCGG
CCCTGCTGCAGGGAGCTCAAAATGGAGGACGCGGCGCTCGGGAGAGCGGGCGGGTGAGTCACCCACACAA
AGGAAAAGGGCCTTTCCGTCCTCAGCCGTCGCTTCATGTGACTCCACGGAGTACCGGGCGCCGTCCAGGC
ACCTCGATTAGTTCTCGAGCTTTTGGAGTACGTCGTCTTTAGGTTGGGGGGAGGGGTTTTATGCGATGGA
GTTTCCCCACACTGAGTGGGTGGAGACTGAAGTTAGGCCAGCTTGGCACTTGATGTAATTCTCCTTGGAA
TTTGCCCTTTTTGAGTTTGGATCTTGGTTCATTCTCAAGCCTCAGACAGTGGTTCAAAGTTTTTTTCTTC
CATTTCAGGTGTCGTGAGGAATTCTGCAGTCGATCGACGGTACCGCGGGCCCGGGATCCACGGTCGCCAC
CATGGGCGAGGACCAGGTGGACCCCAGGCTGATCGACGGCAAGGGAGGAGGCGGGGGAGGGAACTGGTCC
CACCCCCAATTCGAGAAAGGAGGAGGCGGGGGAGGGGGCAAACCAATTCCAAACCCACTGCTGGGACTGG
ATTCCACAGGCATGCTGATGGTGAGCAAGGGCGAGGAGGATAACATGGCCATCATCAAGGAGTTCATGCG
CTTCAAGGTGCACATGGAGGGCTCCGTGAACGGCCACGAGTTCGAGATCGAGGGCGAGGGCGAGGGCCGC
CCCTACGAGGGCACCCAGACCGCCAAGCTGAAGGTGACCAAGGGTGGCCCCCTGCCCTTCGCCTGGGACA
TCCTGTCCCCTCAGTTCATGTACGGCTCCAAGGCCTACGTGAAGCACCCCGCCGACATCCCCGACTACTT
GAAGCTGTCCTTCCCCGAGGGCTTCAAGTGGGAGCGCGTGATGAACTTCGAGGACGGCGGCGTGGTGACC
GTGACCCAGGACTCCTCCCTGCAGGACGGCGAGTTCATCTACAAGGTGAAGCTGCGCGGCACCAACTTCC
CCTCCGACGGCCCCGTAATGCAGAAGAAGACCATGGGCTGGGAGGCCTCCTCCGAGCGGATGTACCCCGA
GGACGGCGCCCTGAAGGGCGAGATCAAGCAGAGGCTGAAGCTGAAGGACGGCGGCCACTACGACGCTGAG
GTCAAGACCACCTACAAGGCCAAGAAGCCCGTGCAGCTGCCCGGCGCCTACAACGTCAACATCAAGTTGG
ACATCACCTCCCACAACGAGGACTACACCATCGTGGAACAGTACGAACGCGCCGAGGGCCGCCACTCCAC
CGGCGGCATGGACGAGCTGTACAAGAAACGGCCAGCCGAGGATATGGAGGAAGAACAAGCCTTTAAACGA
TCTCGATAAAGCGGCCGCGTCGACAATCAACCTCTGGATTACAAAATTTGTGAAAGATTGACTGGTATTC
TTAACTATGTTGCTCCTTTTACGCTATGTGGATACGCTGCTTTAATGCCTTTGTATCATGCTATTGCTTC
CCGTATGGCTTTCATTTTCTCCTCCTTGTATAAATCCTGGTTGCTGTCTCTTTATGAGGAGTTGTGGCCC
GTTGTCAGGCAACGTGGCGTGGTGTGCACTGTGTTTGCTGACGCAACCCCCACTGGTTGGGGCATTGCCA
CCACCTGTCAGCTCCTTTCCGGGACTTTCGCTTTCCCCCTCCCTATTGCCACGGCGGAACTCATCGCCGC
CTGCCTTGCCCGCTGCTGGACAGGGGCTCGGCTGTTGGGCACTGACAATTCCGTGGTGTTGTCGGGGAAG
CTGACGTCCTTTCCATGGCTGCTCGCCTGTGTTGCCACCTGGATTCTGCGCGGGACGTCCTTCTGCTACG
TCCCTTCGGCCCTCAATCCAGCGGACCTTCCTTCCCGCGGCCTGCTGCCGGCTCTGCGGCCTCTTCCGCA
TCTTCGCCTTCGCCCTCAGACGAGTCGGATCTCCCTTTGGGCCGCCTCCCCGCCTGGGTACCTTTAAGAC
CAATGACTTACAAGGCAGCTGTAGATCTTAGCCACTTTTTAAAAGAAAAGGGGGGACTGGAAGGGCTAAT
TCACTCCCAACGAAGATAAGATCTGCTTTTTGCTTGTACTGGGTCTCTCTGGTTAGACCAGATCTGAGCC
TGGGAGCTCTCTGGCTAACTAGGGAACCCACTGCTTAAGCCTCAATAAAGCTTGCCTTGAGTGCTTCAAG
TAGTGTGTGCCCGTCTGTTGTGTGACTCTGGTAACTAGAGATCCCTCAGACCCTTTTAGTCAGTGTGGAA
AATCTCTAGCAGTAGTAGTTCATGTCATCTTATTATTCAGTATTTATAACTTGCAAAGAAATGAATATCA
GAGAGTGAGAGGAACTTGTTTATTGCAGCTTATAATGGTTACAAATAAAGCAATAGCATCACAAATTTCA
CAAATAAAGCATTTTTTTCACTGCATTCTAGTTGTGGTTTGTCCAAACTCATCAATGTATCTTATCATGT
CTGGCTCTAGCTATCCCGCCCCTAACTCCGCCCATCCCGCCCCTAACTCCGCCCAGTTCCGCCCATTCTC
CGCCCCATGGCTGACTAATTTTTTTTATTTATGCAGAGGCCGAGGCCGCCTCGGCCTCTGAGCTATTCCA
GAAGTAGTGAGGAGGCTTTTTTGGAGGCCTAGGGACGTACCCAATTCGCCCTATAGTGAGTCGTATTACG
CGCGCTCACTGGCCGTCGTTTTACAACGTCGTGACTGGGAAAACCCTGGCGTTACCCAACTTAATCGCCT
TGCAGCACATCCCCCTTTCGCCAGCTGGCGTAATAGCGAAGAGGCCCGCACCGATCGCCCTTCCCAACAG
TTGCGCAGCCTGAATGGCGAATGGG
[124 nt withheld, positions 6816-6939]
C
[91 nt withheld, positions 6941-7031]
A
[49 nt withheld, positions 7033-7081]
CCTTTGACGTTGGAGTCCACGTTCTTT
[37 nt withheld, positions 7109-7145]
ACCCTATCTCGGTCTATTCTTTTGATTTATAAGGGATTTTGCCGATTTCGGCCTATTGGTTAAAAAATGA
GCTGATTTAACAAAAATTTAACGCGAATTTTAACAAAATATTAACGCTTACAATTTAGGTGGCACTTTTC
GGGGAAATGTGCGCGGAACCCCTATTTGTTTATTTTTCTAAATACATTCAAATATGTATCCGCTCATGAG
ACAATAACCCTGATAAATGCTTCAATAATATTGAAAAAGGAAGAGTATGAGTATTCAACATTTCCGTGTC
GCCCTTATTCCCTTTTTTGCGGCATTTTGCCTTCCTGTTTTTGCTCACCCAGAAACGCTGGTGAAAGTAA
AAGATGCTGAAGATCAGTTGGGTGCACGAGTGGGTTACATCGAACTGGATCTCAACAGCGGTAAGATCCT
TGAGAGTTTTCGCCCCGAAGAACGTTTTCCAATGATGAGCACTTTTAAAGTTCTGCTATGTGGCGCGGTA
TTATCCCGTATTGACGCCGGGCAAGAGCAACTCGGTCGCCGCATACACTATTCTCAGAATGACTTGGTTG
AGTACTCACCAGTCACAGAAAAGCATCTTACGGATGGCATGACAGTAAGAGAATTATGCAGTGCTGCCAT
AACCATGAGTGATAACACTGCGGCCAACTTACTTCTGACAACGATCGGAGGACCGAAGGAGCTAACCGCT
TTTTTGCACAACATGGGGGATCATGTAACTCGCCTTGATCGTTGGGAACCGGAGCTGAATGAAGCCATAC
CAAACGACGAGCGTGACACCACGATGCCTGTAGCAATGGCAACAACGTTGCGCAAACTATTAACTGGCGA
ACTACTTACTCTAGCTTCCCGGCAACAATTAATAGACTGGATGGAGGCGGATAAAGTTGCAGGACCACTT
CTGCGCTCGGCCCTTCCGGCTGGCTGGTTTATTGCTGATAAATCTGGAGCCGGTGAGCGTGGGTCTCGCG
GTATCATTGCAGCACTGGGGCCAGATGGTAAGCCCTCCCGTATCGTAGTTATCTACACGACGGGGAGTCA
GGCAACTATGGATGAACGAAATAGACAGATCGCTGAGATAGGTGCCTCACTGATTAAGCATTGGTAACTG
TCAGACCAAGTTTACTCATATATACTTTAGATTGATTTAAAACTTCATTTTTAATTTAAAAGGATCTAGG
TGAAGATCCTTTTTGATAATCTCATGACCAAAATCCCTTAACGTGAGTTTTCGTTCCACTGAGCGTCAGA
CCCCGTAGAAAAGATCAAAGGATCTTCTTGAGATCCTTTTTTTCTGCGCGTAATCTGCTGCTTGCAAACA
AAAAAACCACCGCTACCAGCGGTGGTTTGTTTGCCGGATCAAGAGCTACCAACTCTTTTTCCGAAGGTAA
CTGGCTTCAGCAGAGCGCAGATACCAAATACTGTTCTTCTAGTGTAGCCGTAGTTAGGCCACCACTTCAA
GAACTCTGTAGCACCGCCTACATACCTCGCTCTGCTAATCCTGTTACCAGTGGCTGCTGCCAGTGGCGAT
AAGTCGTGTCTTACCGGGTTGGACTCAAGACGATAGTTACCGGATAAGGCGCAGCGGTCGGGCTGAACGG
GGGGTTCGTGCACACAGCCCAGCTTGGAGCGAACG
Features (pLannotate 1.2.2; 29 found; start..end, strand, type, name):
    414..506     +  CDS            lacI (fragment): lac repressor; lacI; The lac repressor binds to the lac operator to inhibit transcription in E. coli. This inhibition can be relieved by adding lactose or isopropyl-β-D-thiogalactopyranoside (IPTG).
    519..540     +  protein_bind   CAP binding site: CAP binding activates transcription in the presence of cAMP. E. coli catabolite activator protein
    555..585     +  promoter       lac promoter: promoter for the E. coli lac operon
    593..609     +  protein_bind   lac operator: The lac repressor binds to the lac operator to inhibit transcription in E. coli. This inhibition can be relieved by adding lactose or isopropyl-β-D-thiogalactopyranoside (IPTG). lac repressor encoded by lacI
    654..672     +  promoter       T3 promoter: promoter for bacteriophage T3 RNA polymerase
    700..926     +  promoter       RSV promoter: Rous sarcoma virus enhancer/promoter
    927..1107    +  LTR            5' LTR (truncated): truncated 5' long terminal repeat (LTR) from HIV-1
   1154..1279    +  misc_feature   HIV-1 Ψ: packaging signal of human immunodeficiency virus type 1
   1263..1626    +  CDS            HIV-1 gag (fragment): gag protein from human immunodeficiency virus 1; gag
   1772..2005    +  misc_feature   RRE: The Rev response element (RRE) of HIV-1 allows for Rev-dependent mRNA export from the nucleus to the cytoplasm.
   2382..2482    +  CDS            Rev (fragment): human immunodeficiency virus 1 (HIV-1) Rev protein; rev; enhances nuclear export of unspliced and incompletely spliced viral mRNAs
   2532..2772    +  promoter       U6 promoter: RNA polymerase III promoter for human U6 snRNA
   2799..2874    +  misc_RNA       gRNA scaffold: guide RNA scaffold for the Streptococcus pyogenes CRISPR/Cas9 system
   2922..3039    +  misc_feature   cPPT/CTS: central polypurine tract and central termination sequence of HIV-1
   3106..3172    +  CDS            small t antigen (fragment): SV40 (simian virus 40) small t antigen
   3179..4357    +  promoter       EF-1α promoter: strong constitutive promoter for human elongation factor EF-1α
   4374..4399    +  misc_feature   MCS (fragment): multiple cloning site
   4568..5275    +  CDS            mCherry: mCherry is a basic (constitutively fluorescent) red fluorescent protein published in 2004, derived from Discosoma sp.. It is reported to be a very rapidly-maturing monomer with low acid sensitivity.
   5345..5933    +  misc_feature   WPRE: woodchuck hepatitis virus posttranscriptional regulatory element
   5938..6075    +  CDS            nef (fragment): NEF_HV1LA - Experimental evidence at protein level: Swiss-Prot protein existence level 1. Extracellular Nef protein targets CD4(+) T-lymphocytes for apoptosis by interacting with CXCR4 surface receptors. From Human immunodeficiency virus type 1 group M subtype B (isolate Lai) (HIV-1).
   6061..6241    +  LTR            5' LTR (truncated): truncated 5' long terminal repeat (LTR) from HIV-1
   6313..6434    +  polyA_signal   SV40 poly(A) signal: SV40 polyadenylation signal
   6474..6609    +  rep_origin     SV40 ori: SV40 origin of replication
   6630..6648    -  promoter       T7 promoter: promoter for bacteriophage T7 RNA polymerase
   6656..6811    +  CDS            lacZα (fragment): LacZα fragment of β-galactosidase; lacZ fragment
   6816..7244    +  rep_origin     f1 ori (sequence partly withheld): f1 bacteriophage origin of replication; arrow indicates direction of (+) strand synthesis
   7297..7401    +  promoter       AmpR promoter: bla
   7402..8262    +  CDS            AmpR: β-lactamase; bla; confers resistance to ampicillin, carbenicillin, and related antibiotics
   8433..231     +  rep_origin     ori (across the origin): high-copy-number ColE1/pMB1/pBR322/pUC origin of replication
