[The description below was written by a language model from this plasmid's Addgene catalogue record and pLannotate feature annotations shown in this document.]
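Description:
pLKO_C.NWS.V5_mCherry-NLS is a lentiviral transfer plasmid on a pLKO backbone, about 8.8 kb in the sequenced record. It combines an sgRNA expression cassette with a nuclear protein barcode (nPC) reporter. It is propagated in E. coli as a high-copy plasmid through a ColE1/pUC-type origin and selected with ampicillin via the β-lactamase gene. An f1 origin, an SV40 origin and residual lac/T3/T7 cloning-vector elements are also present in the backbone. The viral portion has a third-generation-style layout. An RSV promoter drives a truncated HIV-1 5' LTR, followed by the Ψ packaging signal with a gag fragment, the Rev response element and the cPPT/CTS. A WPRE and a second truncated LTR with an SV40 polyadenylation signal lie downstream. The construct therefore supplies the packageable genome and depends on separate helper plasmids for virion production.

Two expression units sit between the LTRs. A human U6 Pol III promoter precedes an S. pyogenes Cas9 guide RNA scaffold, forming the cassette into which an sgRNA spacer is cloned; the record does not state any guide sequence being present. Downstream, the EF-1α promoter drives mCherry carrying an N-terminal epitope combination designated C.NWS.V5 and a C-terminal nuclear localization signal. The annotation leaves the regions flanking the mCherry coding sequence unlabelled, which is presumably where the tags and NLS lie. The WPRE enhances expression of this transcript. The epitope combination acts as an antibody-detectable barcode concentrated in the nucleus, so pairing a given barcode with a given sgRNA allows transduced cells to be identified in situ. The stated purpose is vector and cell tracking and spatial readout of CRISPR screens in tissue.
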