Addgene plasmid #178251: pLKO_C.NWS.V5_mCherry-NLS
Purpose: Nuclear Protein Barcode (nPC) for vector/cell tracking. Contains U6 trRNA cassette for sgRNA cloning. Enables spatial detection of CRISPR screens.
Depositing lab: Brian Brown. Depositing organization: Icahn School of Medicine at Mount Sinai. Publication: Spatial CRISPR genomics identifies regulators of the tumor microenvironment. Dhainaut M, Rose SA, Akturk G, Wroblewska A, Nielsen SR, Park ES, Buckup M, Roudko V, Pia L, Sweeney R, Le Berichel J, Wilk CM, Bektesevic A, Lee BH, Bhardwaj N, Rahman AH, Baccarini A, Gnjatic S, Pe'er D, Merad M, Brown BD. Cell. 2022 Mar 10. pii: S0092-8674(22)00195-7. doi: 10.1016/j.cell.2022.02.015. PubMed 35290801.
Backbone
  Vector backbone: pLKO
  Backbone size w/o insert (bp): 9000
  Vector type: Lentiviral
Growth in bacteria
  Bacterial resistance: Ampicillin, 100 μg/mL
  Growth temperature: 37°C
  Growth strain: NEB Stable
  Copy number: High Copy
Gene/Insert
  Gene/Insert name: nPC Tagged mCherry-NLS
  Species: H. sapiens (human)
  Insert size (bp): 1000
  Promoter: eF1a
  Tag / fusion protein: C.NWS.V5 (N terminal on insert); Nuclear Localization Signal (C terminal on insert)
  Cloning method: Restriction Enzyme; 5′ cloning site unknown (unknown if destroyed)
  Sequencing primers: 5′ cctttttgagtttggatcttggttcat
Terms and licenses: Academic/Nonprofit Terms; Industry Terms: Not Available to Industry
Depositor comments: Please visit https://www.biorxiv.org/content/10.1101/2021.07.13.451021v1 for bioRxiv preprint.
How to cite: pLKO_C.NWS.V5_mCherry-NLS was a gift from Brian Brown (Addgene plasmid # 178251 ; http://n2t.net/addgene:178251 ; RRID:Addgene_178251)
